Addgene plasmid #227000: PCR4-beta-globin::lacZ-H11
Purpose: (Empty Backbone) enSERT LacZ reporter vector for site-specific integration into the H11 locus (contains human beta-globin minimal promoter)
Depositing lab: Guillaume Andrey. Depositing organization: University of Geneva. Publication: Pre-hypertrophic chondrogenic enhancer landscape of limb and axial skeleton development. Darbellay F, Ramisch A, Lopez-Delisle L, Kosicki M, Rauseo A, Jouini Z, Visel A, Andrey G. Nat Commun. 2024 Jun 6;15(1):4820. doi: 10.1038/s41467-024-49203-2. PubMed 38844479.
Backbone
  Vector backbone: PCR4-TOPO
  Backbone manufacturer: Invitrogen
  Backbone size (bp): 3956
  Vector type: Mammalian Expression, Mouse Targeting, CRISPR
  Promoter: beta-globin
Growth in bacteria
  Bacterial resistance: Ampicillin and Kanamycin, 100 & 50 μg/mL
  Growth temperature: 37°C
  Growth strain: DH5alpha
  Copy number: High Copy
Gene/Insert
  Cloning method: Gibson Cloning
  Sequencing primers: 5′ ATCCTTCAGCTGCCCACTCTAC; 3′ ATGGGATAGGTCACGTTGGTGT
Resource information
  A portion of this plasmid was derived from a plasmid made by: Len Pennacchio (Addgene plasmid # 139098)
Terms and licenses: Academic/Nonprofit Terms; Industry Terms: Not Available to Industry
How to cite: PCR4-beta-globin::lacZ-H11 was a gift from Guillaume Andrey (Addgene plasmid # 227000 ; http://n2t.net/addgene:227000 ; RRID:Addgene_227000)
