[The description below was written by a language model from this plasmid's Addgene catalogue record and pLannotate feature annotations shown in this document.]
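Description:
PCR4-beta-globin::lacZ-H11 is an empty-backbone enSERT reporter vector built on the Invitrogen pCR4-TOPO cloning plasmid and intended for CRISPR-assisted, site-specific integration of a lacZ reporter into the mouse H11 safe-harbour locus. The sequenced record is about 12.2 kb. It is propagated in E. coli as a high-copy plasmid through a ColE1/pUC-type origin, and it carries both AmpR (β-lactamase) and the Tn5-derived NeoR/KanR gene, matching the listed ampicillin and kanamycin selection. Other annotated bacterial elements are remnants of the pCR4-TOPO backbone: T7 and T3 promoters flanking the insert region, the lac promoter/operator with CAP site, and fragments of lacZα, ccdB, lacI, bom and Tn5 transposase.

The payload is a full-length lacZ coding sequence (β-galactosidase) followed by a short SV40 large T antigen fragment and an SV40 polyadenylation signal. According to the catalogue entry, lacZ is driven by a human beta-globin minimal promoter, although the automated feature table does not annotate this promoter. Upstream of the reporter, the table detects mouse Eif4enif1 fragments, consistent with mouse genomic sequence acting as an H11 homology arm. A long unannotated stretch downstream of the poly(A) signal presumably holds the other arm, but the record does not define the arms explicitly. The small 9xHis hit in that region is probably a chance match.

Because a minimal promoter gives little expression alone, candidate enhancers are inserted (Gibson cloning is listed) next to it, and β-galactosidase staining in transgenic mouse embryos then reports their activity from a fixed genomic position. Part of the plasmid derives from an earlier enSERT vector. The associated publication concerns chondrogenic enhancers in limb and axial skeleton development.
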