Features (pLannotate 1.2.2; 21 found; start..end, strand, type, name):
     46..64      +  promoter       T7 promoter: promoter for bacteriophage T7 RNA polymerase
    208..378     +  CDS            Eif4enif1 (fragment): 4ET_MOUSE - Also known as Clast4 From Mus musculus (Mouse).
    879..1115    +  CDS            Eif4enif1 (fragment): 4ET_MOUSE - Also known as Clast4 From Mus musculus (Mouse).
   2620..5667    +  CDS            lacZ: β-galactosidase; lacZ
   5707..5792    +  CDS            large T antigen (fragment): large T antigen from SV40 (simian virus 40)
   5815..5949    +  polyA_signal   SV40 poly(A) signal: SV40 polyadenylation signal
   7654..7671    +  CDS            9xHis (fragment): 9xHis affinity tag
   8344..8362    -  promoter       T3 promoter: promoter for bacteriophage T3 RNA polymerase
   8405..8427    -  protein_bind   lac operator (fragment): The lac repressor binds to the lac operator to inhibit transcription in E. coli. This inhibition can be relieved by adding lactose or isopropyl-β-D-thiogalactopyranoside (IPTG). lac repressor encoded by lacI
   8431..8461    -  promoter       lac promoter: promoter for the E. coli lac operon
   8476..8497    -  protein_bind   CAP binding site: CAP binding activates transcription in the presence of cAMP. E. coli catabolite activator protein
   8510..8602    -  CDS            lacI (fragment): lac repressor; lacI; The lac repressor binds to the lac operator to inhibit transcription in E. coli. This inhibition can be relieved by adding lactose or isopropyl-β-D-thiogalactopyranoside (IPTG).
   8785..9373    -  rep_origin     ori: high-copy-number ColE1/pMB1/pBR322/pUC origin of replication
   9444..9496    +  promoter       AmpR promoter (fragment): bla
   9497..10357   +  CDS            AmpR: β-lactamase; bla; confers resistance to ampicillin, carbenicillin, and related antibiotics
  10450..10509   -  promoter       AmpR promoter (fragment): bla
  10536..10586   +  misc_feature   bom (fragment): basis of mobility region from pBR322
  10607..11401   -  CDS            NeoR/KanR: aminoglycoside phosphotransferase from Tn5; aph(3')-II (or nptII); confers resistance to neomycin, kanamycin, and G418 (Geneticin®)
  11433..11702   -  CDS            tnpA (fragment): TN5P_ECOLX - Also known as tnp. Experimental evidence at protein level: Swiss-Prot protein existence level 1. Mediates transposition of transposon Tn5 by a 'cut and paste' mechanism. First, the monomeric transposase binds the 19 bp inverted DNA repeats flanking the transposon. Then, dimerization of the DNA- bound transposase creates a synaptic DNA complex. After nicking of the first DNA strand, excision of the transposon proceeds through a series of intermediates. The transposase then mediates the insertion of the transposon at a new site by strand transfer. The activity of the wild- type tran
  11750..12053   -  CDS            ccdB (fragment): CcdB, a bacterial toxin that poisons DNA gyrase; ccdB; Plasmids containing the ccdB gene cannot be propagated in standard E. coli strains.
  12063..43      -  CDS            lacZα (fragment) (across the origin): LacZα fragment of β-galactosidase; lacZ fragment
>Addgene plasmid #227000 | PCR4-beta-globin::lacZ-H11 | addgene full sequence | sequence record 451405 | Addgene NGS Result
GGGTTTTCCCAGTCACGACGTTGTAAAACGACGGCCAGTGAATTGTAATACGACTCACTATAGGGCGAAT
TGAATTTAGCCCTGGTACATGTATGGTGGCAAGTGTTCACCACATCCACCTCCTTGTAAGTATCCAAATC
AACAAAAGTAGTAAACTTTGACATTTTTAGGAACATCTACAACTCATGAGTTTCTTCTTTCTCCCCATCA
GGTGTGCTTCCTCCTGGGATAGACATGGCTCCTTTACAGGGGCTATCTGGCCCACTCCTGGGTCAACCCT
TGTACCCTTTGGTCTCTGCTGCTAGTCACCCTCTCCTAAACCCTCGTCCTGGGACCCCTCTGCATTTGGC
GGTGATGCAGCAGCAGCTACAGCGCTCAGGTAAGGTTTAGAAATAGGCCAGGTTAGCTGATCACACTGGA
AAGTTCTGAGATTTCCAGGAGCAATAGTTATCACTGCCCCTTTGTTTCTTAGGTGTCACTAGAAAAACAG
GTGAAGTGAACTGACCTGTGCAGTCTCAGGGATTATTACTACTGCAAGGACAGTCGGAGCCAGCCATGCT
CTAGCTCTGTTTTTCACTTCTTATAAGCCTGAGAATTTTTGCTGAGATGTGAACATGTCAGCCTTGGTGG
GCTTTCTTACGTTGCATTTTCTTACGTTGCATTTTGCACTTTAGGAAGCCTTTGGTTAAATCCTCTGGTA
GACTTCCCATCCCCCAAAGTAACAAACCATTCAAGCAAAGTAGGTCAGAAAATATTGTCAATACTGAGAA
CAGGACTTGGGAGTGAGTATCCAAGGGTGGTCTTAGTAGACTTGTGGGGTTCTGTGGGTGAGGTGTAGAG
TAGAGCTACTTTGCTGCACTGACACTCTTCTCTCCATAGTTCTGCATCCTCCAGGCTCTAGTTCCCAGGC
AGCAGCTATCAGCGTTCAGACTCCTCAGAATGTACCCAGCCGGTCGGGCATGCCCCACATGCACTCCCAG
CTGGAGCATCGTACCAGCCAAAGGAGCAGCTCCCCTGTGGGCCTTGCCAAATGGTTTGGCTCAGATGTGC
TACAGCAGCCTCTGCCCTCCATGCCCACCAAAGTCATCAGTGTAGATGAACTGGAATATAGACAGTGAAG
AGGGCAGGCTGGCTCACCCATACCTGGACCTGTGGTGACACCCTGGTCATGACTCTCATTCCCTCTTTGT
AATGGGCTTTTACATTGGAGCACACTATGTGAAGATGTTTAGGGGATCCACATACCTACCATGATCTACA
TTATGACAGAAGGCTGTTAAATCGAATGAACCTACATGGTTCAAATACAAGGGATACAAGATTGTCAGTC
CTGGAAGTCTTTCTTTTATAAAATATGTGAATGAAGTGTTGGTGTCTTCTAGAGGTGACACCTAAGGGTT
CTGAAAAAATAAAATGTATAGACCCTTATGTACAGACCTGTGTATAAACTTTTGTACATACAAATAGGGT
AGCTTTTTTTGAACTTATACATACAGCTGTACATAAAGTAACTATCAGTTAGGCTTGTGTCAACTGTTTG
GATTTTTTTCACTTGAATATTTGGGACTTTTTCTTTTGGTTTATTAAAAGTTACATATGCCACGTGTGTG
AACGATATGGCTGGTACTGTGTTTATTTCTTCCATGAACTAAGACAGTCTAAATGAGTTCCTTTCACGTT
TTAATTTTACCTTAGGACTTCTGGAATTTCTTCTGCACATAAAGTTCTGATAGCATTAGTTTAAGCTGGA
CTAACCCTGAAAGTAGCTTGTGGCAAGTATCAAGGAATCAATATTATACTCTACAAAATCAAAGTTTACA
GAGAAGTCATATAGTAATTTTTCTGAAATTTACTGGCACAATGTTAATCCAGCCTGACTCCAACTAATTA
ATGGTCACATTAATTTAAGTCTTTCCCTTGCCTCTGCTGCATTAGTTTCTCTCAAAATTGTTAACTTACA
ACTTGAAGTCTGGTATTATAAATTGAATGTAAAGCATTCTGAAAGATACTATACTGATTGCAGGTTTTTC
AGTCAGGTTCAAGCTAATTTGACCAGTCATTGGATTAATTATGGATCTGGGGCCATAAATGCTATTTTAA
TTCCACTATAGAGATTAAAATAAGCCATTCTCCATTTCATAATATTCTATTGGACTTTGACTGCAGGGGC
CTCCAAGTCTTGACAGTAGATTATAATCCTTCAGCTGCCCACTCTACTGGAGGAGGACAAACTGGTCACT
TTTCAGCAAAACCTGGCTGTGGATCAGGGCAGTCTGGTACTTCCAAGCTCATTAGATGCCATCATGCTCT
CACTGCCTCCTCAGCTTCAAGAGGAATCTGGAAAAAGCAGTCCCACTGGTCAGGAAAGGAACACTAGTGC
ACTTATCCTGGGTGTCTGCTGAGCCAACAGTGGTAGTAAGGTAAGGGCAGGATGTGTCAAACTGCCAATA
GAGAACTACTTACTCTTCAGGCTGAAGCTGATGGAACAGCGGCCGCAGCCCGGGCTGGGCATAAAAGTCA
GGGCAGAGCCATCTATTGCTTACATTTGCTTCTAGCCTGCAGGTCGAGGAGCGCAGCCTTCCAGAAGCAG
AGCGCGGCGCCATGGCTCGCGATGATCCCGTCGTTTTACAACGTCGTGACTGGGAAAACCCTGGCGTTAC
CCAACTTAATCGCCTTGCAGCACATCCCCCTTTCGCCAGCTGGCGTAATAGCGAAGAGGCCCGCACCGAT
CGCCCTTCCCAACAGTTGCGCAGCCTGAATGGCGAATGGCGCTTTGCCTGGTTTCCGGCACCAGAAGCGG
TGCCGGAAAGCTGGCTGGAGTGCGATCTTCCTGAGGCCGATACTGTCGTCGTCCCCTCAAACTGGCAGAT
GCACGGTTACGATGCGCCCATCTACACCAACGTGACCTATCCCATTACGGTCAATCCGCCGTTTGTTCCC
ACGGAGAATCCGACGGGTTGTTACTCGCTCACATTTAATGTTGATGAAAGCTGGCTACAGGAAGGCCAGA
CGCGAATTATTTTTGATGGCGTTAACTCGGCGTTTCATCTGTGGTGCAACGGGCGCTGGGTCGGTTACGG
CCAGGACAGTCGTTTGCCGTCTGAATTTGACCTGAGCGCATTTTTACGCGCCGGAGAAAACCGCCTCGCG
GTGATGGTGCTGCGCTGGAGTGACGGCAGTTATCTGGAAGATCAGGATATGTGGCGGATGAGCGGCATTT
TCCGTGACGTCTCGTTGCTGCATAAACCGACTACACAAATCAGCGATTTCCATGTTGCCACTCGCTTTAA
TGATGATTTCAGCCGCGCTGTACTGGAGGCTGAAGTTCAGATGTGCGGCGAGTTGCGTGACTACCTACGG
GTAACAGTTTCTTTATGGCAGGGTGAAACGCAGGTCGCCAGCGGCACCGCGCCTTTCGGCGGTGAAATTA
TCGATGAGCGTGGTGGTTATGCCGATCGCGTCACACTACGTCTGAACGTCGAAAACCCGAAACTGTGGAG
CGCCGAAATCCCGAATCTCTATCGTGCGGTGGTTGAACTGCACACCGCCGACGGCACGCTGATTGAAGCA
GAAGCCTGCGATGTCGGTTTCCGCGAGGTGCGGATTGAAAATGGTCTGCTGCTGCTGAACGGCAAGCCGT
TGCTGATTCGAGGCGTTAACCGTCACGAGCATCATCCTCTGCATGGTCAGGTCATGGATGAGCAGACGAT
GGTGCAGGATATCCTGCTGATGAAGCAGAACAACTTTAACGCCGTGCGCTGTTCGCATTATCCGAACCAT
CCGCTGTGGTACACGCTGTGCGACCGCTACGGCCTGTATGTGGTGGATGAAGCCAATATTGAAACCCACG
GCATGGTGCCAATGAATCGTCTGACCGATGATCCGCGCTGGCTACCGGCGATGAGCGAACGCGTAACGCG
AATGGTGCAGCGCGATCGTAATCACCCGAGTGTGATCATCTGGTCGCTGGGGAATGAATCAGGCCACGGC
GCTAATCACGACGCGCTGTATCGCTGGATCAAATCTGTCGATCCTTCCCGCCCGGTGCAGTATGAAGGCG
GCGGAGCCGACACCACGGCCACCGATATTATTTGCCCGATGTACGCGCGCGTGGATGAAGACCAGCCCTT
CCCGGCTGTGCCGAAATGGTCCATCAAAAAATGGCTTTCGCTACCTGGAGAGACGCGCCCGCTGATCCTT
TGCGAATACGCCCACGCGATGGGTAACAGTCTTGGCGGTTTCGCTAAATACTGGCAGGCGTTTCGTCAGT
ATCCCCGTTTACAGGGCGGCTTCGTCTGGGACTGGGTGGATCAGTCGCTGATTAAATATGATGAAAACGG
CAACCCGTGGTCGGCTTACGGCGGTGATTTTGGCGATACGCCGAACGATCGCCAGTTCTGTATGAACGGT
CTGGTCTTTGCCGACCGCACGCCGCATCCAGCGCTGACGGAAGCAAAACACCAGCAGCAGTTTTTCCAGT
TCCGTTTATCCGGGCAAACCATCGAAGTGACCAGCGAATACCTGTTCCGTCATAGCGATAACGAGCTCCT
GCACTGGATGGTGGCGCTGGATGGTAAGCCGCTGGCAAGCGGTGAAGTGCCTCTGGATGTCGCTCCACAA
GGTAAACAGTTGATTGAACTGCCTGAACTACCGCAGCCGGAGAGCGCCGGGCAACTCTGGCTCACAGTAC
GCGTAGTGCAACCGAACGCGACCGCATGGTCAGAAGCCGGGCACATCAGCGCCTGGCAGCAGTGGCGTCT
GGCGGAAAACCTCAGTGTGACGCTCCCCGCCGCGTCCCACGCCATCCCGCATCTGACCACCAGCGAAATG
GATTTTTGCATCGAGCTGGGTAATAAGCGTTGGCAATTTAACCGCCAGTCAGGCTTTCTTTCACAGATGT
GGATTGGCGATAAAAAACAACTGCTGACGCCGCTGCGCGATCAGTTCACCCGTGCACCGCTGGATAACGA
CATTGGCGTAAGTGAAGCGACCCGCATTGACCCTAACGCCTGGGTCGAACGCTGGAAGGCGGCGGGCCAT
TACCAGGCCGAAGCAGCGTTGTTGCAGTGCACGGCAGATACACTTGCTGATGCGGTGCTGATTACGACCG
CTCACGCGTGGCAGCATCAGGGGAAAACCTTATTTATCAGCCGGAAAACCTACCGGATTGATGGTAGTGG
TCAAATGGCGATTACCGTTGATGTTGAAGTGGCGAGCGATACACCGCATCCGGCGCGGATTGGCCTGAAC
TGCCAGCTGGCGCAGGTAGCAGAGCGGGTAAACTGGCTCGGATTAGGGCCGCAAGAAAACTATCCCGACC
GCCTTACTGCCGCCTGTTTTGACCGCTGGGATCTGCCATTGTCAGACATGTATACCCCGTACGTCTTCCC
GAGCGAAAACGGTCTGCGCTGCGGGACGCGCGAATTGAATTATGGCCCACACCAGTGGCGCGGCGACTTC
CAGTTCAACATCAGCCGCTACAGTCAACAGCAACTGATGGAAACCAGCCATCGCCATCTGCTGCACGCGG
AAGAAGGCACATGGCTGAATATCGACGGTTTCCATATGGGGATTGGTGGCGACGACTCCTGGAGCCCGTC
AGTATCGGCGGAATTCCAGCTGAGCGCCGGTCGCTACCATTACCAGTTGGTCTGGTGTCAAAAATAATAA
TAACCGGGCAGGGGGGATCTAAGCTCTAGATAAGTAATGATCATAATCAGCCATATCACATCTGTAGAGG
TTTTACTTGCTTTAAAAAACCTCCCACACCTCCCCCTGAACCTGAAACATAAAATGAATGCAATTGTTGT
TGTTAACTTGTTTATTGCAGCTTATAATGGTTACAAATAAAGCAATAGCATCACAAATTTCACAAATAAA
GCATTTTTTTCACTGCATTCTAGTTGTGGTTTGTCCAAACTCATCAATGTATCTTATCATGTCTGGATCC
ACTAGTTCTAGAGCGGCAAGCAGAAAGGGAACAAGGGGATATTAAATGTGTATAGACACGCTAGAGAGAT
GGCTCAGCAGTTAAGAGAACTAGCTGGTCTTTCAGAGGTCCCGAGATCAATTTTAGACACCCACATGGTG
GCTCATGACCATCTATCTATAAATGGATCTGATTTTCATGTCTGGCAGTGTACAGAAGCTAACTGAAGAA
AGGTGGAAGACCCACAAGAGTTCAAGATAAGCCCTATATAGTGAAGTTCAAGGCAAGCTTTTTCTACCTG
AAACTTAGTCTCAAAAAAAAATGAATACGTAAACAGTCTTCCAGGGGATAAGAACCTTACAGAAAAAGCA
GAAATGCCTGGGGCACTGGATTACCGATGTAATCAAATTCAGTCCTTGAATTGAACACAGGATTGCCTAG
AGCAAGGCCAGCCAGAGATTCATCTCAGAGGGAGAAAGGTGTCTTTGGAGCAATTTTGTGGTAATCTAGT
ATGTATCACATAAGTTTAGACGCATTTGGGACTGGAAAGATGTGAACAAAGCACCCTATGGCTCACATCT
GTCATTAACTCTAGTTCCAGTGCACCTGACACCGTCTTCTGGCCTCTGCAGTGACCAAGCACATGGGTAG
TATGTAGACATATACATAAGCAAAACACACATCATTAAAAAGTGACATTTCCCAAAGGAAGCTGAAGAAC
CAGTTCTTGAGAAGATAGTAGAAATCAGAAGGGGAAATAGTAGACATACAGAGGGACTGACCAGGTTGTG
TCACCTTTATAGGCTAGGCTAATTGATGATCGACACTAGCGCTCTTTGTGAAGGACACACAAATGAGACA
TAGTTTATAGGACTAAACACACTTCTAAGCAATTTAATGAGACTTAAGACCCTGTCTCTAGCAAATACTC
TGGATGATATTCAGCTCAAGGCTCTTGTCAGACATGTTTCCATTTTCAAGGTGAGCTAACTGGCCAAAAC
TGCCAACAACCTGTAGTGAATAGAGAAGATGAGAAAATCTGGATTCTCAAATGACCTAATGAAAGCCACT
GGAGCGCCATATGGTTTCTGTGAAAATGCCTTTTCAATCATTAACCTCTTAAATGAGTGTTAGCATCCTA
ACTAATGAGTGGTGCAGAATAGTGGGTCTGCTTAGCTTAACTAAGGCCAAGAAAACAAAACAGGAAATTC
ATTCCATGTCATGAGACTCATACTACGAGGTTCCCTTAGACCTCAGGAGAAAAAGTCTTTGGCTGTAAGA
ACACACCTCAGTGGATGTGGTAGACTATGCCTTTACTCTTTTTTTTTTTTTTTTTTTTGGGTTTTTTCGA
GACAGGGTTTCTCTGTGTAGCCTTGGCTGTCCTGGAACTCACTTTGTTGACCAGGCTGGCCTCGAACTCA
GAGATCCGCCTGCCTCTGCCTCTCAAGTGCTAGAATTAAAAGTGTGCGCCACCACTCCCAGCTATATAGA
CTATGCCTTTAATCAGGACACTTGGGAGGCAGGGGGATCTCAAATTCAATTCCAGACAGATGACTGACAA
ACACACACATACACCATTCGTCTTTTCTTTTTTTCTTTTTTCTTTTGAAAACAGGTTTCTCTATGTAGCC
CTGGCTTTCCTAGAATTCAATCTATAGACCCAGCTGGCCTCAAACACAGAACCTCTTGCCTCTGCCTCCT
CAACACTATGACTAAAGGTGTGAACCACCACCACCACCACCCACCTGGCCAAAGAATGAATTGAGTGAAT
AAGTACGAGTGCAACTCTCCAGCAGCCTGAGGCAAGAAAGCTTAACAGTTGAACCTGAGACCCTACTTCG
TTTGTGTTGTACATATCTTCTCATAATGAACTAGGCAGCCTAGTCTCTCTACCAAATACACCATGCACTT
ACACCTCCTCAAACCAACTGCAACAGCTACACACATTTCCATGGCTTGCCTGTAATAATAAATTCACAAA
CTTCCTCTAAGTAACTTTTAGTGGAAATCTACCAGGTTATGCCTATTTGTGATTGGGTGCACAGATGACT
AGATGAGATGTAATTTGGGAAGTGACATGCAATAGGAAAAATGAATATATAACCTATAAATAGAAAACAC
CAAGGCAAGCGTGGTGACTCACACCTTTAATTAGCACTTGGGAGGCAGAAGTCGCATCATCTCTTAGGTC
AAGGCCAATCTAGTTCCAGACCAGCAAGGACAACAGAAACCTTGCCTTGATATAAACATTTTAAAACTTT
AAAAATAGAGAAGCCCAAACTCTGCTCATTGGTAATCTACCCTTCCTTTCTTTAGACACCTTGAGAAGCT
AGGCTACATAGCTTTGGGTCCTTACGTACCCCCACTCACTCAGCCTGCAGTCAATGAATTCGTTTAAACC
TGCAGGACTAGTCCCTTTAGTGAGGGTTAATTCTGAGCTTGGCGTAATCATGGTCATAGCTGTTTCCTGT
GTGAAATTGTTATCCGCTCACAATTCCACACAACATACGAGCCGGAAGCATAAAGTGTAAAGCCTGGGGT
GCCTAATGAGTGAGCTAACTCACATTAATTGCGTTGCGCTCACTGCCCGCTTTCCAGTCGGGAAACCTGT
CGTGCCAGCTGCATTAATGAATCGGCCAACGCGCGGGGAGAGGCGGTTTGCGTATTGGGCGCTCTTCCGC
TTCCTCGCTCACTGACTCGCTGCGCTCGGTCGTTCGGCTGCGGCGAGCGGTATCAGCTCACTCAAAGGCG
GTAATACGGTTATCCACAGAATCAGGGGATAACGCAGGAAAGAACATGTGAGCAAAAGGCCAGCAAAAGG
CCAGGAACCGTAAAAAGGCCGCGTTGCTGGCGTTTTTCCATAGGCTCCGCCCCCCTGACGAGCATCACAA
AAATCGACGCTCAAGTCAGAGGTGGCGAAACCCGACAGGACTATAAAGATACCAGGCGTTTCCCCCTGGA
AGCTCCCTCGTGCGCTCTCCTGTTCCGACCCTGCCGCTTACCGGATACCTGTCCGCCTTTCTCCCTTCGG
GAAGCGTGGCGCTTTCTCATAGCTCACGCTGTAGGTATCTCAGTTCGGTGTAGGTCGTTCGCTCCAAGCT
GGGCTGTGTGCACGAACCCCCCGTTCAGCCCGACCGCTGCGCCTTATCCGGTAACTATCGTCTTGAGTCC
AACCCGGTAAGACACGACTTATCGCCACTGGCAGCAGCCACTGGTAACAGGATTAGCAGAGCGAGGTATG
TAGGCGGTGCTACAGAGTTCTTGAAGTGGTGGCCTAACTACGGCTACACTAGAAGAACAGTATTTGGTAT
CTGCGCTCTGCTGAAGCCAGTTACCTTCGGAAAAAGAGTTGGTAGCTCTTGATCCGGCAAACAAACCACC
GCTGGTAGCGGTGGTTTTTTTGTTTGCAAGCAGCAGATTACGCGCAGAAAAAAAGGATCTCAAGAAGATC
CTTTGATCTTTTCTACGGGGTCTGACGCTCAGTGGAACGAAAACTCACGTTAAGGGATTTTGGTCATGAG
ACAATAACCCTGATAAATGCTTCAATAATATTGAAAAAGGAAGAGTATGAGTATTCAACATTTCCGTGTC
GCCCTTATTCCCTTTTTTGCGGCATTTTGCCTTCCTGTTTTTGCTCACCCAGAAACGCTGGTGAAAGTAA
AAGATGCTGAAGATCAGTTGGGTGCACGAGTGGGTTACATCGAACTGGATCTCAACAGCGGTAAGATCCT
TGAGAGTTTTCGCCCCGAAGAACGTTTTCCAATGATGAGCACTTTTAAAGTTCTGCTATGTGGCGCGGTA
TTATCCCGTATTGACGCCGGGCAAGAGCAACTCGGTCGCCGCATACACTATTCTCAGAATGACTTGGTTG
AGTACTCACCAGTCACAGAAAAGCATCTTACGGATGGCATGACAGTAAGAGAATTATGCAGTGCTGCCAT
AACCATGAGTGATAACACTGCGGCCAACTTACTTCTGACAACGATCGGAGGACCGAAGGAGCTAACCGCT
TTTTTGCACAACATGGGGGATCATGTAACTCGCCTTGATCGTTGGGAACCGGAGCTGAATGAAGCCATAC
CAAACGACGAGCGTGACACCACGATGCCTGTAGCAATGGCAACAACGTTGCGCAAACTATTAACTGGCGA
ACTACTTACTCTAGCTTCCCGGCAACAATTAATAGACTGGATGGAGGCGGATAAAGTTGCAGGACCACTT
CTGCGCTCGGCCCTTCCGGCTGGCTGGTTTATTGCTGATAAATCTGGAGCCGGTGAGCGTGGGTCTCGCG
GTATCATTGCAGCACTGGGGCCAGATGGTAAGCCCTCCCGTATCGTAGTTATCTACACGACGGGGAGTCA
GGCAACTATGGATGAACGAAATAGACAGATCGCTGAGATAGGTGCCTCACTGATTAAGCATTGGTAACTG
TCAGACCAAGTTTACTCATATATACTTTAGATTGATTTAAAACTTCATTTTTAATTTAAAAGGATCTAGG
TGAAGATCCTTTTTGATAATCTCATGAGCGGATACATATTTGAATGTATTTAGAAAAATAAACAAATAGG
GGTTCCGCGCACATTTCCCCGAAAAGTGCCACCTGATGCGGTGTGAAATACCGCACAGATGCGTAAGGAG
AAAATACCGCATCAGGAAATTGTAAGCGTTAATAATTCAGAAGAACTCGTCAAGAAGGCGATAGAAGGCG
ATGCGCTGCGAATCGGGAGCGGCGATACCGTAAAGCACGAGGAAGCGGTCAGCCCATTCGCCGCCAAGCT
CTTCAGCAATATCACGGGTAGCCAACGCTATGTCCTGATAGCGGTCCGCCACACCCAGCCGGCCACAGTC
GATGAATCCAGAAAAGCGGCCATTTTCCACCATGATATTCGGCAAGCAGGCATCGCCATGGGTCACGACG
AGATCCTCGCCGTCGGGCATGCTCGCCTTGAGCCTGGCGAACAGTTCGGCTGGCGCGAGCCCCTGATGCT
CTTCGTCCAGATCATCCTGATCGACAAGACCGGCTTCCATCCGAGTACGTGCTCGCTCGATGCGATGTTT
CGCTTGGTGGTCGAATGGGCAGGTAGCCGGATCAAGCGTATGCAGCCGCCGCATTGCATCAGCCATGATG
GATACTTTCTCGGCAGGAGCAAGGTGAGATGACAGGAGATCCTGCCCCGGCACTTCGCCCAATAGCAGCC
AGTCCCTTCCCGCTTCAGTGACAACGTCGAGCACAGCTGCGCAAGGAACGCCCGTCGTGGCCAGCCACGA
TAGCCGCGCTGCCTCGTCTTGCAGTTCATTCAGGGCACCGGACAGGTCGGTCTTGACAAAAAGAACCGGG
CGCCCCTGCGCTGACAGCCGGAACACGGCGGCATCAGAGCAGCCGATTGTCTGTTGTGCCCAGTCATAGC
CGAATAGCCTCTCCACCCAAGCGGCCGGAGAACCTGCGTGCAATCCATCTTGTTCAATCATGCGAAACGA
TCCTCATCCTGTCTCTTGATCAGAGCTTGATCCCCTGCGCCATCAGATCCTTGGCGGCAAGAAAGCCATC
CAGTTTACTTTGCAGGGCTTCCCAACCTTACCAGAGGGCGCCCCAGCTGGCAATTCCGGTTCGCTTGCTG
TCCATAAAACCGCCCAGTCTAGCTATCGCCATGTAAGCCCACTGCAAGCTACCTGCTTTCTCTTTGCGCT
TGCGTTTTCCCTTGTCCAGATAGCCCAGTAGCTGACATTCATCCGGGGTCAGCACCGTTTCTGCGGACTG
GCTTTCTACGTGAAAAGGATCTAGGTGAAGATCCTTTTTGATAATCTCATGCCTGACATTTATATTCCCC
AGAACATCAGGTTAATGGCGTTTTTGATGTCATTTTCGCGGTGGCTGAGATCAGCCACTTCTTCCCCGAT
AACGGAGACCGGCACACTGGCCATATCGGTGGTCATCATGCGCCAGCTTTCATCCCCGATATGCACCACC
GGGTAAAGTTCACGGGAGACTTTATCTGACAGCAGACGTGCACTGGCCAGGGGGATCACCATCCGTCGCC
CCGGCGTGTCAATAATATCACTCTGTACATCCACAAACAGACGATAACGGCTCTCTCTTTTATAGGTGTA
AACCTTAAACTGCCGTACGTATAGGCTGCGCAACTGTTGGGAAGGGCGATCGGTGCGGGCCTCTTCGCTA
TTACGCCAGCTGGCGAAAGGGGGATGTGCTGCAAGGCGATTAAGTTGGGTAACGCCA
